>Addgene plasmid #25619 | UEV1 | depositor partial sequence | sequence record 12023 | Author sequence
ACAGGAGTAAAAGTCCCTCGCAATTTCCGACTGTTGGAAGAACTCGAAGAAGGCCAGAAAGGAGTAGGAG
ATGGCACAGTTAGCTGGGGTCTAGAAGATGACGAAGACATGACACTTACAAGATGGACAGGGATGATAAT
TGGGCCTCCAAGAACAATTTATGAAAACCGAATATACAGCCTTAAAATAGAATGTGGACCTAAATACCCA
GAAGCACCCCCCTTTGTAAGATTTGTAACAAAAATTAATATGAATGGAGTAAATAGTTCTAATGGAGTGG
TGGACCCAAGAGCCATATCAGTGCTAGCAAAATGGCAGAATTCATATAGCATCAAAGTTGTCCTGCAAGA
GCTTCGGCGCCTAATGATGTCTAAAGAAAATATGAAACTCCCTCAGCCGCCCGAAGGACAGTGTTACAGC
AAT
