>Addgene plasmid #25619 | UEV1 | addgene partial sequence | sequence record 31606 | 25619 with T7
ATTTTGTTTAACTTTAAGAAGGAGATATACCATGGGCAGCAGCCATCATCATCATCATCACAGCAGCGGC
CTGGTTCCGCGTGGTAGTACAGGAGTAAAAGTCCCTCGCAATTTCCGACTGTTGGAAGAACTCGAAGAAG
GCCAGAAAGGAGTAGGAGATGGCACAGTTAGCTGGGGTCTAGAAGATGACGAAGACATGACACTTACAAG
ATGGACAGGGATGATAATTGGGCCTCCAAGAACAATTTATGAAAACCGAATATACAGCCTTAAAATAGAA
TGTGGACCTAAATACCCAGAAGCACCCCCCTTTGTAAGATTTGTAACAAAAATTAATATGAATGGAGTAA
ATAGTTCTAATGGAGTGGTGGACCCAAGAGCCATATCAGTGCTAGCAAAATGGCAGAATTCATATAGCAT
CAAAGTTGTCCTGCAAGAGCTTCGGCGCCTAATGATGTCTAAAGAAAATATGAAACTCCCTCAGCCGCCC
GAAGGACAGTGTTACAGCAATTGATGACGAAGCTTGCGGCCGCACTCGAGCACCACCACCACCACCACTG
AGATCCGGCTGCTAACAAAGCCCGAAAGGAAGCTGAGTTGGCTGCTGCCACCGCTGAGCAATAACTAGCA
TAACCCCTTGGGGCCTCTAAACGGGTCTTGAGGGGTTTTTTGCTGAAAGGAGGAACTATATCCGGATTGG
CGAATGGG
[124 nt withheld, positions 709-832]
C
[74 nt withheld, positions 834-907]
