[The description below was written by a language model from this plasmid's Addgene catalogue record.]
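Description:
UEV1 is a bacterial expression plasmid built on pET28a-LIC, a ligation-independent-cloning derivative of the pET28a vector produced by a structural genomics group. It carries a 423 bp insert from human UBE2V1, also known as UEV1, CROC-1 or Kua-UEV. This gene encodes a ubiquitin-conjugating enzyme E2 variant. The plasmid is selected with kanamycin and is recorded as low copy. The backbone is listed at about 7.3 kb without the insert. No feature table accompanies the record, so the origin of replication and other backbone elements are not individually documented here.

The insert is fused to an N-terminal His tag, which allows the recombinant protein to be purified by immobilised metal affinity chromatography. The promoter is not stated explicitly. However, the sequencing primers are T7 and T7-term, which fits the usual pET arrangement. In that arrangement the coding sequence sits between a T7 promoter and a T7 terminator and is transcribed in an E. coli host that supplies T7 RNA polymerase. The DH5alpha strain named in the record is a cloning and propagation host, not an expression host.

The stated purpose is to produce protein in bacteria for structure determination, and the depositor links the construct to a deposited crystal structure entry. The record cautions that the insert may not be the full open reading frame. This is common for structural genomics clones, where domain boundaries are trimmed to improve solubility and crystallisation, so users should check the encoded boundaries before assuming the protein is full length.
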