Addgene plasmid #25619: UEV1
Purpose: Bacterial expression for structure determination; may not be full ORF
Depositing lab: Cheryl Arrowsmith. Depositing organization: University of Toronto.
Backbone
  Vector backbone: pET28a-LIC
  Backbone manufacturer: SGC
  Backbone size w/o insert (bp): 7328
  Vector type: Bacterial Expression
Growth in bacteria
  Bacterial resistance: Kanamycin, 50 μg/mL
  Growth temperature: 37°C
  Growth strain: DH5alpha
  Copy number: Low Copy
Gene/Insert
  Gene/Insert name: UEV1 (alt names: PDB: 2A4D; CROC-1B, Kua-UEV, UBE2V1)
  Species: H. sapiens (human)
  Insert size (bp): 423
  Entrez Gene: UBE2V1 (a.k.a. CIR1, CROC-1, CROC1, UBE2V, UEV-1, UEV1, UEV1A)
  Tag / fusion protein: His (N terminal on insert)
  Cloning method: Restriction Enzyme
  Sequencing primers: 5′ T7; 3′ T7-term
Terms and licenses: Academic/Nonprofit Terms; Industry Terms: Not Available to Industry
Depositor comments: PDB: 2A4D http://www.thesgc.org/structures/2A4D/
How to cite: UEV1 was a gift from Cheryl Arrowsmith (Addgene plasmid # 25619 ; http://n2t.net/addgene:25619 ; RRID:Addgene_25619)
